Addgene plasmid #143173: TFORF2124
Purpose: Lentiviral vector for overexpressing transcription factor ORFs with unique 24-bp barcodes. Barcodes facilitate identification of transcription factors in pooled screens.
Depositing lab: Feng Zhang. Depositing organization: Broad Institute. Publication: A transcription factor atlas of directed differentiation. Joung J, Ma S, Tay T, Geiger-Schuller KR, Kirchgatterer PC, Verdine VK, Guo B, Arias-Garcia MA, Allen WE, Singh A, Kuksenko O, Abudayyeh OO, Gootenberg JS, Fu Z, Macrae RK, Buenrostro JD, Regev A, Zhang F. Cell. 2023 Jan 5;186(1):209-229.e26. doi: 10.1016/j.cell.2022.11.026. PubMed 36608654.
Backbone
  Vector backbone: pLX_TRC317
  Backbone manufacturer: Broad Institute Genetic Perturbation Platform
  Backbone size w/o insert (bp): 8264
  Vector type: Mammalian Expression, Lentiviral
  Selectable markers: Puromycin
Growth in bacteria
  Bacterial resistance: Ampicillin, 100 μg/mL
  Growth temperature: 37°C
  Growth strain: NEB Stable
  Copy number: High Copy
Gene/Insert
  Gene/Insert name: ZNF747
  Species: H. sapiens (human)
  Insert size (bp): 1094
  Entrez Gene: ZNF747 (a.k.a. MGC2474)
  Promoter: EF1a
  Cloning method: Unknown
  Sequencing primers: 5′ GGGTGGAGACTGAAGTTAGGCCAG; 3′ CACATAGCGTAAAAGGAGCAACATAG
Terms and licenses: Academic/Nonprofit Terms; Industry Terms: Not Available to Industry
Depositor comments: NM_001305019,ENST00000568028 . The transcription factor ORF portion of this plasmid was synthesized by Genewiz. Please test multiple small colonies in case of plasmid recombination. To make this collection available in a timely manner, a portion of this collection was not fully sequenced by Addgene. If an Addgene verified full plasmid sequence is not available, please contact us prior to placing an order to request the full sequence.
How to cite: TFORF2124 was a gift from Feng Zhang (Addgene plasmid # 143173 ; http://n2t.net/addgene:143173 ; RRID:Addgene_143173)
