[The description below was written by a language model from this plasmid's Addgene catalogue record and pLannotate feature annotations shown in this document.]
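Description:
TFORF2124 is a third-generation-style, self-inactivating lentiviral expression plasmid built on the pLX_TRC317 backbone. It belongs to a barcoded library of human transcription factor open reading frames and carries the ORF for human ZNF747, a zinc finger protein. In bacteria it is maintained through a high-copy ColE1/pUC-type origin and selected with ampicillin via the β-lactamase gene. An f1 origin and leftover lac/lacZα and T7/T3 promoter elements from the cloning backbone are also present. The depositor notes that the plasmid can recombine, as is common for LTR-containing vectors.

The viral cassette starts with an RSV promoter fused to a truncated HIV-1 5' LTR, which drives Tat-independent genomic RNA production in packaging cells. This is followed by the Ψ packaging signal, a gag fragment, the RRE for Rev-dependent export and a cPPT/CTS, and the cassette ends in a ΔU3 3' LTR with an SV40 poly(A) signal downstream. Within the provirus, an SV40 early promoter expresses puromycin N-acetyltransferase for selection of transduced mammalian cells. A separate EF-1α promoter drives the transcription factor ORF, and a WPRE downstream enhances transcript stability and expression. The automated annotation labels the ORF as a fragment of ZNF764, most likely because of homology between related zinc finger genes, whereas the catalogue entry identifies the insert as ZNF747. The unique 24-bp barcode described for this collection is not annotated in the feature table, so its position is not given. The construct is intended for overexpressing ZNF747, individually or in pooled screens where the barcode identifies which factor each cell received, as in directed differentiation studies.
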