Features (pLannotate 1.2.2; 31 found; start..end, strand, type, name):
      5..231     +  promoter       RSV promoter: Rous sarcoma virus enhancer/promoter
    232..412     +  LTR            5' LTR (truncated): truncated 5' long terminal repeat (LTR) from HIV-1
    459..584     +  misc_feature   HIV-1 Ψ: packaging signal of human immunodeficiency virus type 1
    568..931     +  CDS            HIV-1 gag (fragment): gag protein from human immunodeficiency virus 1; gag
   1077..1310    +  misc_feature   RRE: The Rev response element (RRE) of HIV-1 allows for Rev-dependent mRNA export from the nucleus to the cytoplasm.
   1687..1713    +  CDS            Rev (fragment): human immunodeficiency virus 1 (HIV-1) Rev protein; rev; enhances nuclear export of unspliced and incompletely spliced viral mRNAs
   1720..1743    +  promoter       SV40 promoter (fragment): SV40 early promoter
   1744..1815    +  promoter       SV40 promoter (fragment): SV40 enhancer and early promoter
   1839..1974    +  rep_origin     SV40 ori: SV40 origin of replication
   2020..2616    +  CDS            PuroR (fragment): puromycin N-acetyltransferase; pac from Streptomyces; confers resistance to puromycin
   2665..2782    +  misc_feature   cPPT/CTS: central polypurine tract and central termination sequence of HIV-1
   2847..2913    +  CDS            small t antigen (fragment): SV40 (simian virus 40) small t antigen
   2920..4098    +  promoter       EF-1α promoter: strong constitutive promoter for human elongation factor EF-1α
   4148..5104    +  CDS            ZNF764 (fragment): ZN764_HUMAN - Experimental evidence at protein level: Swiss-Prot protein existence level 1. May be involved in transcriptional regulation. From Homo sapiens (Human).
   5120..5173    +  promoter       U6 promoter (fragment): RNA polymerase III promoter for human U6 snRNA
   5215..5803    +  misc_feature   WPRE: woodchuck hepatitis virus posttranscriptional regulatory element
   5854..5873    +  misc_feature   cPPT/CTS (fragment): central polypurine tract and central termination sequence of HIV-1
   5875..6108    +  LTR            3' LTR (ΔU3): self-inactivating 3' long terminal repeat (LTR) from HIV-1
   6186..6307    +  polyA_signal   SV40 poly(A) signal: SV40 polyadenylation signal
   6347..6482    +  rep_origin     SV40 ori: SV40 origin of replication
   6503..6521    -  promoter       T7 promoter: promoter for bacteriophage T7 RNA polymerase
   6529..6684    +  CDS            lacZα (fragment): LacZα fragment of β-galactosidase; lacZ fragment
   6689..7117    +  rep_origin     f1 ori (sequence partly withheld): f1 bacteriophage origin of replication; arrow indicates direction of (+) strand synthesis
   7170..7274    +  promoter       AmpR promoter: bla
   7275..8135    +  CDS            AmpR: β-lactamase; bla; confers resistance to ampicillin, carbenicillin, and related antibiotics
   8306..8894    +  rep_origin     ori: high-copy-number ColE1/pMB1/pBR322/pUC origin of replication
   9077..9169    +  CDS            lacI (fragment): lac repressor; lacI; The lac repressor binds to the lac operator to inhibit transcription in E. coli. This inhibition can be relieved by adding lactose or isopropyl-β-D-thiogalactopyranoside (IPTG).
   9182..9203    +  protein_bind   CAP binding site: CAP binding activates transcription in the presence of cAMP. E. coli catabolite activator protein
   9218..9248    +  promoter       lac promoter: promoter for the E. coli lac operon
   9256..9272    +  protein_bind   lac operator: The lac repressor binds to the lac operator to inhibit transcription in E. coli. This inhibition can be relieved by adding lactose or isopropyl-β-D-thiogalactopyranoside (IPTG). lac repressor encoded by lacI
   9317..9335    +  promoter       T3 promoter: promoter for bacteriophage T3 RNA polymerase
>Addgene plasmid #143173 | TFORF2124 | addgene full sequence | sequence record 397819 | Addgene NGS Result
TTAATGTAGTCTTATGCAATACTCTTGTAGTCTTGCAACATGGTAACGATGAGTTAGCAACATGCCTTAC
AAGGAGAGAAAAAGCACCGTGCATGCCGATTGGTGGAAGTAAGGTGGTACGATCGTGCCTTATTAGGAAG
GCAACAGACGGGTCTGACATGGATTGGACGAACCACTGAATTGCCGCATTGCAGAGATATTGTATTTAAG
TGCCTAGCTCGATACATAAACGGGTCTCTCTGGTTAGACCAGATCTGAGCCTGGGAGCTCTCTGGCTAAC
TAGGGAACCCACTGCTTAAGCCTCAATAAAGCTTGCCTTGAGTGCTTCAAGTAGTGTGTGCCCGTCTGTT
GTGTGACTCTGGTAACTAGAGATCCCTCAGACCCTTTTAGTCAGTGTGGAAAATCTCTAGCAGTGGCGCC
CGAACAGGGACTTGAAAGCGAAAGGGAAACCAGAGGAGCTCTCTCGACGCAGGACTCGGCTTGCTGAAGC
GCGCACGGCAAGAGGCGAGGGGCGGCGACTGGTGAGTACGCCAAAAATTTTGACTAGCGGAGGCTAGAAG
GAGAGAGATGGGTGCGAGAGCGTCAGTATTAAGCGGGGGAGAATTAGATCGCGATGGGAAAAAATTCGGT
TAAGGCCAGGGGGAAAGAAAAAATATAAATTAAAACATATAGTATGGGCAAGCAGGGAGCTAGAACGATT
CGCAGTTAATCCTGGCCTGTTAGAAACATCAGAAGGCTGTAGACAAATACTGGGACAGCTACAACCATCC
CTTCAGACAGGATCAGAAGAACTTAGATCATTATATAATACAGTAGCAACCCTCTATTGTGTGCATCAAA
GGATAGAGATAAAAGACACCAAGGAAGCTTTAGACAAGATAGAGGAAGAGCAAAACAAAAGTAAGACCAC
CGCACAGCAAGCGGCCGCTGATCTTCAGACCTGGAGGAGGAGATATGAGGGACAATTGGAGAAGTGAATT
ATATAAATATAAAGTAGTAAAAATTGAACCATTAGGAGTAGCACCCACCAAGGCAAAGAGAAGAGTGGTG
CAGAGAGAAAAAAGAGCAGTGGGAATAGGAGCTTTGTTCCTTGGGTTCTTGGGAGCAGCAGGAAGCACTA
TGGGCGCAGCGTCAATGACGCTGACGGTACAGGCCAGACAATTATTGTCTGGTATAGTGCAGCAGCAGAA
CAATTTGCTGAGGGCTATTGAGGCGCAACAGCATCTGTTGCAACTCACAGTCTGGGGCATCAAGCAGCTC
CAGGCAAGAATCCTGGCTGTGGAAAGATACCTAAAGGATCAACAGCTCCTGGGGATTTGGGGTTGCTCTG
GAAAACTCATTTGCACCACTGCTGTGCCTTGGAATGCTAGTTGGAGTAATAAATCTCTGGAACAGATTTG
GAATCACACGACCTGGATGGAGTGGGACAGAGAAATTAACAATTACACAAGCTTAATACACTCCTTAATT
GAAGAATCGCAAAACCAGCAAGAAAAGAATGAACAAGAATTATTGGAATTAGATAAATGGGCAAGTTTGT
GGAATTGGTTTAACATAACAAATTGGCTGTGGTATATAAAATTATTCATAATGATAGTAGGAGGCTTGGT
AGGTTTAAGAATAGTTTTTGCTGTACTTTCTATAGTGAATAGAGTTAGGCAGGGATATTCACCATTATCG
TTTCAGACCCACCTCCCAACCCCGAGGGGACCCATGCATTGCATCTCAATTAGTCAGCAACCAGGTGTGG
AAAGTCCCCAGGCTCCCCAGCAGGCAGAAGTATGCAAAGCATGCGTCTCAATTAGTCAGCAACCATAGTC
CCGCCCCTAACTCCGCCCATCCCGCCCCTAACTCCGCCCAGTTCCGCCCATTCTCCGCCCCATGGCTGAC
TAATTTTTTTTATTTATGCAGAGGCCGAGGCCGCCTCGGCCTCTGAGCTATTCCAGAAGTAGTGAGGAGG
CTTTTTTGGAGGCCTAGGCTTTTGCAAAAAGCTTTCTAGAGGTACCACCGGAGCTTACCATGACCGAGTA
CAAGCCCACGGTGCGCCTCGCCACCCGCGACGACGTCCCCAGGGCCGTACGCACCCTCGCCGCCGCGTTC
GCCGACTACCCCGCCACGCGCCACACCGTCGATCCGGACCGCCACATCGAGCGGGTCACCGAGCTGCAAG
AACTCTTCCTCACGCGCGTCGGGCTCGACATCGGCAAGGTGTGGGTCGCGGACGACGGCGCCGCCGTGGC
GGTCTGGACCACGCCGGAGAGCGTCGAAGCGGGGGCGGTGTTCGCCGAGATCGGCCCGCGCATGGCCGAG
TTGAGCGGTTCCCGGCTGGCCGCGCAGCAACAGATGGAAGGCCTCCTGGCGCCGCACCGGCCCAAGGAGC
CCGCGTGGTTCCTGGCCACCGTCGGCGTCTCGCCCGACCACCAGGGCAAGGGTCTGGGCAGCGCCGTCGT
GCTCCCCGGAGTGGAGGCGGCCGAGCGCGCCGGGGTGCCCGCCTTCCTGGAGACCTCCGCGCCCCGCAAC
CTCCCCTTCTACGAGCGGCTCGGCTTCACCGTCACCGCCGACGTCGAGGTGCCCGAAGGACCGCGCACCT
GGTGCATGACCCGCAAGCCCGGTGCCAGTTAACGAATTCTAGATCTTGAGACAAATGGCAGTATTCATCC
ACAATTTTAAAAGAAAAGGGGGGATTGGGGGGTACAGTGCAGGGGAAAGAATAGTAGACATAATAGCAAC
AGACATACAAACTAAAGAATTACAAAAACAAATTACAAAAATTCAAAATTTTCGGGTTTATTACAGGGAC
AGCAGAGATCCACTTTGGCGCCGGCTCGAGGCCTGCAGGTGCAAAGATGGATAAAGTTTTAAACAGAGAG
GAATCTTTGCAGCTAATGGACCTTCTAGGTCTTGAAAGGAGTGGGAATTGGCTCCGGTGCCCGTCAGTGG
GCAGAGCGCACATCGCCCACAGTCCCCGAGAAGTTGGGGGGAGGGGTCGGCAATTGAACCGGTGCCTAGA
GAAGGTGGCGCGGGGTAAACTGGGAAAGTGATGTCGTGTACTGGCTCCGCCTTTTTCCCGAGGGTGGGGG
AGAACCGTATATAAGTGCAGTAGTCGCCGTGAACGTTCTTTTTCGCAACGGGTTTGCCGCCAGAACACAG
GTAAGTGCCGTGTGTGGTTCCCGCGGGCCTGGCCTCTTTACGGGTTATGGCCCTTGCGTGCCTTGAATTA
CTTCCACCTGGCTGCAGTACGTGATTCTTGATCCCGAGCTTCGGGTTGGAAGTGGGTGGGAGAGTTCGAG
GCCTTGCGCTTAAGGAGCCCCTTCGCCTCGTGCTTGAGTTGAGGCCTGGCCTGGGCGCTGGGGCCGCCGC
GTGCGAATCTGGTGGCACCTTCGCGCCTGTCTCGCTGCTTTCGATAAGTCTCTAGCCATTTAAAATTTTT
GATGACCTGCTGCGACGCTTTTTTTCTGGCAAGATAGTCTTGTAAATGCGGGCCAAGATCTGCACACTGG
TATTTCGGTTTTTGGGGCCGCGGGCGGCGACGGGGCCCGTGCGTCCCAGCGCACATGTTCGGCGAGGCGG
GGCCTGCGAGCGCGGCCACCGAGAATCGGACGGGGGTAGTCTCAAGCTGGCCGGCCTGCTCTGGTGCCTG
GCCTCGCGCCGCCGTGTATCGCCCCGCCCTGGGCGGCAAGGCTGGCCCGGTCGGCACCAGTTGCGTGAGC
GGAAAGATGGCCGCTTCCCGGCCCTGCTGCAGGGAGCTCAAAATGGAGGACGCGGCGCTCGGGAGAGCGG
GCGGGTGAGTCACCCACACAAAGGAAAAGGGCCTTTCCGTCCTCAGCCGTCGCTTCATGTGACTCCACGG
AGTACCGGGCGCCGTCCAGGCACCTCGATTAGTTCTCGAGCTTTTGGAGTACGTCGTCTTTAGGTTGGGG
GGAGGGGTTTTATGCGATGGAGTTTCCCCACACTGAGTGGGTGGAGACTGAAGTTAGGCCAGCTTGGCAC
TTGATGTAATTCTCCTTGGAATTTGCCCTTTTTGAGTTTGGATCTTGGTTCATTCTCAAGCCTCAGACAG
TGGTTCAAAGTTTTTTTCTTCCATTTCAGGTGTCGTGAGGCTAGCACCGCCACCATGACCGATCCGTCGC
TGGGGCTGACAGTCCCCATGGCGCCGCCTCTGGCCCCGCTCCCTCCCCGGGACCCAAACGGGGCGGGATC
CGAGTGGAGAAAGCCCGGGGCCGTGAGCTTCGCCGACGTGGCCGTGTACTTCTCCCGGGAGGAGTGGGGC
TGCCTGCGGCCCGCGCAGAGGGCCCTGTACCGGGACGTGATGCGGGAGACCTACGGCCACCTGGGCGCGC
TCGGAGTCGGAGGCAGCAAGCCGGCGCTCATCTCCTGGGTGGAGGAGAAGGCCGAACTGTGGGATCCGGC
TGCCCAGGATCCGGAGGTGGCGAAGTGTCCGACAGAAGCGGACCCAGATTCCAGAAACAAGGAAGAGGAA
AGACAAAGGGAAGGGACGGGAGCCCTGGAGAAGCCCGACCCTGTGGCCGCCGGGTCTCCTGGGCTGAAGG
CTCCCCAAGCCCCCTTTGCCGGGTTGGAGCAGCTGTCCAAGGCCCGGCGCCGGAGTCGCCCCCGCTTTTT
TGCCCACCCCCCTGTCCCCCGAGCTGACCAGCGTCACGGCTGCTACGTGTGCGGGAAGAGCTTCGCCTGG
CGCTCCACACTGGTGGAGCACATTTACAGCCACAGGGGCGAGAAGCCCTTCCACTGCGCAGACTGCGGCA
AGGGCTTCGGCCACGCTTCCTCCCTGAGCAAACACCGGGCCATCCATCGTGGGGAGCGGCCCCACCGCTG
TCCCGAGTGTGGTCGGGCCTTCATGCGCCGCACGGCGCTGACTTCTCACCTGCGCGTTCACACTGGCGAG
AAGCCCTACCGCTGCCCGCAGTGTGGCCGCTGCTTCGGCCTGAAGACCGGCATGGCCAAGCACCAATGGG
TCCATCGGCCCGGGGGCGAGGGGCGTAGGGGCCGGCGCCCTGGGGGGCTGTCTGTGACCCTGACTCCTGT
CCGCGGGGACCTGGACCCGCCTGTGGGCTTCCAGCTGTATCCAGAGATATTCCAGGAATGTGGGTAGTAA
TGAACTAGTCCGTAACTTGAAAGTATTTCGATTTCTTGGCTTTATATATCTTGTGGAAAGGACGATGCAG
ATCAGTATACATTGTAATCACGCGTTAAGTCGACAATCAACCTCTGGATTACAAAATTTGTGAAAGATTG
ACTGGTATTCTTAACTATGTTGCTCCTTTTACGCTATGTGGATACGCTGCTTTAATGCCTTTGTATCATG
CTATTGCTTCCCGTATGGCTTTCATTTTCTCCTCCTTGTATAAATCCTGGTTGCTGTCTCTTTATGAGGA
GTTGTGGCCCGTTGTCAGGCAACGTGGCGTGGTGTGCACTGTGTTTGCTGACGCAACCCCCACTGGTTGG
GGCATTGCCACCACCTGTCAGCTCCTTTCCGGGACTTTCGCTTTCCCCCTCCCTATTGCCACGGCGGAAC
TCATCGCCGCCTGCCTTGCCCGCTGCTGGACAGGGGCTCGGCTGTTGGGCACTGACAATTCCGTGGTGTT
GTCGGGGAAATCATCGTCCTTTCCTTGGCTGCTCGCCTGTGTTGCCACCTGGATTCTGCGCGGGACGTCC
TTCTGCTACGTCCCTTCGGCCCTCAATCCAGCGGACCTTCCTTCCCGCGGCCTGCTGCCGGCTCTGCGGC
CTCTTCCGCGTCTTCGCCTTCGCCCTCAGACGAGTCGGATCTCCCTTTGGGCCGCCTCCCCGCGTCGACT
TTAAGACCAATGACTTACAAGGCAGCTGTAGATCTTAGCCACTTTTTAAAAGAAAAGGGGGGACTGGAAG
GGCTAATTCACTCCCAACGAAGACAAGATCTGCTTTTTGCTTGTACTGGGTCTCTCTGGTTAGACCAGAT
CTGAGCCTGGGAGCTCTCTGGCTAACTAGGGAACCCACTGCTTAAGCCTCAATAAAGCTTGCCTTGAGTG
CTTCAAGTAGTGTGTGCCCGTCTGTTGTGTGACTCTGGTAACTAGAGATCCCTCAGACCCTTTTAGTCAG
TGTGGAAAATCTCTAGCAGTACGTATAGTAGTTCATGTCATCTTATTATTCAGTATTTATAACTTGCAAA
GAAATGAATATCAGAGAGTGAGAGGAACTTGTTTATTGCAGCTTATAATGGTTACAAATAAAGCAATAGC
ATCACAAATTTCACAAATAAAGCATTTTTTTCACTGCATTCTAGTTGTGGTTTGTCCAAACTCATCAATG
TATCTTATCATGTCTGGCTCTAGCTATCCCGCCCCTAACTCCGCCCATCCCGCCCCTAACTCCGCCCAGT
TCCGCCCATTCTCCGCCCCATGGCTGACTAATTTTTTTTATTTATGCAGAGGCCGAGGCCGCCTCGGCCT
CTGAGCTATTCCAGAAGTAGTGAGGAGGCTTTTTTGGAGGCCTAGGGACGTACCCAATTCGCCCTATAGT
GAGTCGTATTACGCGCGCTCACTGGCCGTCGTTTTACAACGTCGTGACTGGGAAAACCCTGGCGTTACCC
AACTTAATCGCCTTGCAGCACATCCCCCTTTCGCCAGCTGGCGTAATAGCGAAGAGGCCCGCACCGATCG
CCCTTCCCAACAGTTGCGCAGCCTGAATGGCGAATGGG
[124 nt withheld, positions 6689-6812]
C
[91 nt withheld, positions 6814-6904]
A
[49 nt withheld, positions 6906-6954]
CCTTTGACGTTGGAGTCCACGTTCTTT
[37 nt withheld, positions 6982-7018]
ACCCTATCTCGGTCTATTCTTTTGATTTATAAGGGATTTTGCCGATTTCGGCCTATTGGTTAAAAAATGA
GCTGATTTAACAAAAATTTAACGCGAATTTTAACAAAATATTAACGCTTACAATTTAGGTGGCACTTTTC
GGGGAAATGTGCGCGGAACCCCTATTTGTTTATTTTTCTAAATACATTCAAATATGTATCCGCTCATGAG
ACAATAACCCTGATAAATGCTTCAATAATATTGAAAAAGGAAGAGTATGAGTATTCAACATTTCCGTGTC
GCCCTTATTCCCTTTTTTGCGGCATTTTGCCTTCCTGTTTTTGCTCACCCAGAAACGCTGGTGAAAGTAA
AAGATGCTGAAGATCAGTTGGGTGCACGAGTGGGTTACATCGAACTGGATCTCAACAGCGGTAAGATCCT
TGAGAGTTTTCGCCCCGAAGAACGTTTTCCAATGATGAGCACTTTTAAAGTTCTGCTATGTGGCGCGGTA
TTATCCCGTATTGACGCCGGGCAAGAGCAACTCGGTCGCCGCATACACTATTCTCAGAATGACTTGGTTG
AGTACTCACCAGTCACAGAAAAGCATCTTACGGATGGCATGACAGTAAGAGAATTATGCAGTGCTGCCAT
AACCATGAGTGATAACACTGCGGCCAACTTACTTCTGACAACGATCGGAGGACCGAAGGAGCTAACCGCT
TTTTTGCACAACATGGGGGATCATGTAACTCGCCTTGATCGTTGGGAACCGGAGCTGAATGAAGCCATAC
CAAACGACGAGCGTGACACCACGATGCCTGTAGCAATGGCAACAACGTTGCGCAAACTATTAACTGGCGA
ACTACTTACTCTAGCTTCCCGGCAACAATTAATAGACTGGATGGAGGCGGATAAAGTTGCAGGACCACTT
CTGCGCTCGGCCCTTCCGGCTGGCTGGTTTATTGCTGATAAATCTGGAGCCGGTGAGCGTGGGTCTCGCG
GTATCATTGCAGCACTGGGGCCAGATGGTAAGCCCTCCCGTATCGTAGTTATCTACACGACGGGGAGTCA
GGCAACTATGGATGAACGAAATAGACAGATCGCTGAGATAGGTGCCTCACTGATTAAGCATTGGTAACTG
TCAGACCAAGTTTACTCATATATACTTTAGATTGATTTAAAACTTCATTTTTAATTTAAAAGGATCTAGG
TGAAGATCCTTTTTGATAATCTCATGACCAAAATCCCTTAACGTGAGTTTTCGTTCCACTGAGCGTCAGA
CCCCGTAGAAAAGATCAAAGGATCTTCTTGAGATCCTTTTTTTCTGCGCGTAATCTGCTGCTTGCAAACA
AAAAAACCACCGCTACCAGCGGTGGTTTGTTTGCCGGATCAAGAGCTACCAACTCTTTTTCCGAAGGTAA
CTGGCTTCAGCAGAGCGCAGATACCAAATACTGTTCTTCTAGTGTAGCCGTAGTTAGGCCACCACTTCAA
GAACTCTGTAGCACCGCCTACATACCTCGCTCTGCTAATCCTGTTACCAGTGGCTGCTGCCAGTGGCGAT
AAGTCGTGTCTTACCGGGTTGGACTCAAGACGATAGTTACCGGATAAGGCGCAGCGGTCGGGCTGAACGG
GGGGTTCGTGCACACAGCCCAGCTTGGAGCGAACGACCTACACCGAACTGAGATACCTACAGCGTGAGCT
ATGAGAAAGCGCCACGCTTCCCGAAGGGAGAAAGGCGGACAGGTATCCGGTAAGCGGCAGGGTCGGAACA
GGAGAGCGCACGAGGGAGCTTCCAGGGGGAAACGCCTGGTATCTTTATAGTCCTGTCGGGTTTCGCCACC
TCTGACTTGAGCGTCGATTTTTGTGATGCTCGTCAGGGGGGCGGAGCCTATGGAAAAACGCCAGCAACGC
GGCCTTTTTACGGTTCCTGGCCTTTTGCTGGCCTTTTGCTCACATGTTCTTTCCTGCGTTATCCCCTGAT
TCTGTGGATAACCGTATTACCGCCTTTGAGTGAGCTGATACCGCTCGCCGCAGCCGAACGACCGAGCGCA
GCGAGTCAGTGAGCGAGGAAGCGGAAGAGCGCCCAATACGCAAACCGCCTCTCCCCGCGCGTTGGCCGAT
TCATTAATGCAGCTGGCACGACAGGTTTCCCGACTGGAAAGCGGGCAGTGAGCGCAACGCAATTAATGTG
AGTTAGCTCACTCATTAGGCACCCCAGGCTTTACACTTTATGCTTCCGGCTCGTATGTTGTGTGGAATTG
TGAGCGGATAACAATTTCACACAGGAAACAGCTATGACCATGATTACGCCAAGCGCGCAATTAACCCTCA
CTAAAGGGAACAAAAGCTGGAGCTGCAAGC
