>Addgene plasmid #143173 | TFORF2124 | depositor partial sequence | sequence record 281657 | Insert
ACCGCCACCATGACCGATCCGTCGCTGGGGCTGACAGTCCCCATGGCGCCGCCTCTGGCCCCGCTCCCTC
CCCGGGACCCAAACGGGGCGGGATCCGAGTGGAGAAAGCCCGGGGCCGTGAGCTTCGCCGACGTGGCCGT
GTACTTCTCCCGGGAGGAGTGGGGCTGCCTGCGGCCCGCGCAGAGGGCCCTGTACCGGGACGTGATGCGG
GAGACCTACGGCCACCTGGGCGCGCTCGGAGTCGGAGGCAGCAAGCCGGCGCTCATCTCCTGGGTGGAGG
AGAAGGCCGAACTGTGGGATCCGGCTGCCCAGGATCCGGAGGTGGCGAAGTGTCCGACAGAAGCGGACCC
AGATTCCAGAAACAAGGAAGAGGAAAGACAAAGGGAAGGGACGGGAGCCCTGGAGAAGCCCGACCCTGTG
GCCGCCGGGTCTCCTGGGCTGAAGGCTCCCCAAGCCCCCTTTGCCGGGTTGGAGCAGCTGTCCAAGGCCC
GGCGCCGGAGTCGCCCCCGCTTTTTTGCCCACCCCCCTGTCCCCCGAGCTGACCAGCGTCACGGCTGCTA
CGTGTGCGGGAAGAGCTTCGCCTGGCGCTCCACACTGGTGGAGCACATTTACAGCCACAGGGGCGAGAAG
CCCTTCCACTGCGCAGACTGCGGCAAGGGCTTCGGCCACGCTTCCTCCCTGAGCAAACACCGGGCCATCC
ATCGTGGGGAGCGGCCCCACCGCTGTCCCGAGTGTGGTCGGGCCTTCATGCGCCGCACGGCGCTGACTTC
TCACCTGCGCGTTCACACTGGCGAGAAGCCCTACCGCTGCCCGCAGTGTGGCCGCTGCTTCGGCCTGAAG
ACCGGCATGGCCAAGCACCAATGGGTCCATCGGCCCGGGGGCGAGGGGCGTAGGGGCCGGCGCCCTGGGG
GGCTGTCTGTGACCCTGACTCCTGTCCGCGGGGACCTGGACCCGCCTGTGGGCTTCCAGCTGTATCCAGA
GATATTCCAGGAATGTGGGTAGTAATGAACTAGTCCGTAACTTGAAAGTATTTCGATTTCTTGGCTTTAT
ATATCTTGTGGAAAGGACGATGCAGATCAGTATACATTGTAATC
