>Addgene plasmid #143173 | TFORF2124 | depositor partial sequence | sequence record 281658 | Barcode
TGCAGATCAGTATACATTGTAATC
